Addgene plasmid #65852: pMB1609_pRR-EGFP
Purpose: EGFP-based homologous recombination-dependent reporter for genome editing with TALENs or CRISPR/Cas9
Depositing lab: Marc Bühler. Depositing organization: Friedrich Miescher Institute for Biomedical Research. Publication: Single-Step Generation of Conditional Knockout Mouse Embryonic Stem Cells. Flemr M, Buhler M. Cell Rep. 2015 Jul 28;12(4):709-16. doi: 10.1016/j.celrep.2015.06.051. Epub 2015 Jul 16. PubMed 26190102.
Backbone
  Vector backbone: phRL-SV40
  Backbone manufacturer: Promega
  Backbone size w/o insert (bp): 3705
  Total vector size (bp): 3724
  Modifications to backbone: Renilla Luciferase coding sequence replaced with split EGFP
  Vector type: Mammalian Expression, CRISPR, TALEN
Growth in bacteria
  Bacterial resistance: Ampicillin, 100 μg/mL
  Growth temperature: 37°C
  Growth strain: DH5alpha
  Copy number: High Copy
Gene/Insert
  Gene/Insert name: split EGFP coding sequence
  Promoter: SV40
  Cloning method: Restriction Enzyme; 5′ cloning site SacI (not destroyed); 3′ cloning site AatII (not destroyed)
  Sequencing primers: 5′ T7
Terms and licenses: Academic/Nonprofit Terms; Industry Terms: Not Available to Industry
How to cite: pMB1609_pRR-EGFP was a gift from Marc Bühler (Addgene plasmid # 65852 ; http://n2t.net/addgene:65852 ; RRID:Addgene_65852)
