[The description below was written by a language model from this plasmid's Addgene catalogue record and pLannotate feature annotations shown in this document.]
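Description:
pMB1609_pRR-EGFP is a small (about 3.7 kb) mammalian expression plasmid that serves as a recombination reporter for checking the activity of designer nucleases, either TALENs or CRISPR/Cas9. It is built on the phRL-SV40 backbone, from which the Renilla luciferase coding sequence was removed and replaced with a split EGFP coding sequence. In bacteria it is maintained at high copy through a ColE1/pUC-type origin and selected with ampicillin via the β-lactamase gene and its own promoter.

The reporter cassette is driven by the SV40 enhancer/early promoter, followed by a chimeric β-globin/immunoglobulin intron that typically improves transcript processing and expression, and by a T7 promoter that also serves as the sequencing primer site. Downstream, the annotation shows a short EGFP fragment of roughly 200 bp, a brief gap, and then a second EGFP segment of roughly 700 bp, with an SV40 polyadenylation signal region after the cassette. The two EGFP pieces appear to share sequence, so the interrupted gene is not expected to produce fluorescent protein as supplied. The retained SacI and AatII sites recorded as cloning sites are probably where a nuclease target sequence is inserted between the two fragments, although the record does not state this explicitly. When a co-delivered nuclease cuts that target, homologous recombination between the repeated EGFP segments can restore an intact open reading frame, and green fluorescence marks cells in which the nuclease was active.

The associated work concerns single-step generation of conditional knockout mouse embryonic stem cells, which suggests the reporter is used to identify or enrich successfully edited cells.
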