Features (pLannotate 1.2.2; 10 found; start..end, strand, type, name):
     62..419     +  promoter       SV40 promoter: SV40 enhancer and early promoter
    489..621     +  intron         chimeric intron: chimera between introns from human β-globin and immunoglobulin heavy chain genes
    666..684     +  promoter       T7 promoter: promoter for bacteriophage T7 RNA polymerase
    706..906     +  CDS            EGFP (fragment): EGFP is a basic (constitutively fluorescent) green fluorescent protein published in 1996, derived from Aequorea victoria. It is reported to be a rapidly-maturing weak dimer with moderate acid sensitivity.
    930..1643    +  CDS            EGFP: EGFP is a basic (constitutively fluorescent) green fluorescent protein published in 1996, derived from Aequorea victoria. It is reported to be a rapidly-maturing weak dimer with moderate acid sensitivity.
   1679..1800    -  polyA_signal   SV40 poly(A) signal: SV40 polyadenylation signal
   1823..1891    -  CDS            large T antigen (fragment): large T antigen from SV40 (simian virus 40)
   1933..2037    +  promoter       AmpR promoter: bla
   2038..2898    +  CDS            AmpR: β-lactamase; bla; confers resistance to ampicillin, carbenicillin, and related antibiotics
   3069..3657    +  rep_origin     ori: high-copy-number ColE1/pMB1/pBR322/pUC origin of replication
>Addgene plasmid #65852 | pMB1609_pRR-EGFP | depositor full sequence | sequence record 112403 | pMB1609_pRR-EGFP sequence 3724 bps
AGATCTGCGCAGCACCATGGCCTGAAATAACCTCTGAAAGAGGAACTTGGTTAGGTACCTTCTGAGGCGG
AAAGAACCAGCTGTGGAATGTGTGTCAGTTAGGGTGTGGAAAGTCCCCAGGCTCCCCAGCAGGCAGAAGT
ATGCAAAGCATGCATCTCAATTAGTCAGCAACCAGGTGTGGAAAGTCCCCAGGCTCCCCAGCAGGCAGAA
GTATGCAAAGCATGCATCTCAATTAGTCAGCAACCATAGTCCCGCCCCTAACTCCGCCCATCCCGCCCCT
AACTCCGCCCAGTTCCGCCCATTCTCCGCCCCATGGCTGACTAATTTTTTTTATTTATGCAGAGGCCGAG
GCCGCCTCGGCCTCTGAGCTATTCCAGAAGTAGTGAGGAGGCTTTTTTGGAGGCCTAGGCTTTTGCAAAA
AGCTTGATTCTTCTGACACAACAGTCTCGAACTTAAGCTGCAGAAGTTGGTCGTGAGGCACTGGGCAGGT
AAGTATCAAGGTTACAAGACAGGTTTAAGGAGACCAATAGAAACTGGGCTTGTCGAGACAGAGAAGACTC
TTGCGTTTCTGATAGGCACCTATTGGTCTTACTGACATCCACTTTGCCTTTCTCTCCACAGGTGTCCACT
CCCAGTTCAATTACAGCTCTTAAGGCTAGAGTACTTAATACGACTCACTATAGGCTAGCGCTACCGGTCG
CCACCATGGTGAGCAAGGGCGAGGAGCTGTTCACCGGGGTGGTGCCCATCCTGGTCGAGCTGGACGGCGA
CGTAAACGGCCACAAGTTCAGCGTGTCCGGCGAGGGCGAGGGCGATGCCACCTACGGCAAGCTGACCCTG
AAGTTCATCTGCACCACCGGCAAGCTGCCCGTGCCCTGGCCCACCCTCGTGACCACCCTGACCTACTAAT
GAGAGCTCTTGACGTCTAAGTGAGCAAGGGCGAGGAGCTGTTCACCGGGGTGGTGCCCATCCTGGTCGAG
CTGGACGGCGACGTAAACGGCCACAAGTTCAGCGTGTCCGGCGAGGGCGAGGGCGATGCCACCTACGGCA
AGCTGACCCTGAAGTTCATCTGCACCACCGGCAAGCTGCCCGTGCCCTGGCCCACCCTCGTGACCACCCT
GACCTACGGCGTGCAGTGCTTCAGCCGCTACCCCGACCACATGAAGCAGCACGACTTCTTCAAGTCCGCC
ATGCCCGAAGGCTACGTCCAGGAGCGCACCATCTTCTTCAAGGACGACGGCAACTACAAGACCCGCGCCG
AGGTGAAGTTCGAGGGCGACACCCTGGTGAACCGCATCGAGCTGAAGGGCATCGACTTCAAGGAGGACGG
CAACATCCTGGGGCACAAGCTGGAGTACAACTACAACAGCCACAACGTCTATATCATGGCCGACAAGCAG
AAGAACGGCATCAAGGTGAACTTCAAGATCCGCCACAACATCGAGGACGGCAGCGTGCAGCTCGCCGACC
ACTACCAGCAGAACACCCCCATCGGCGACGGCCCCGTGCTGCTGCCCGACAACCACTACCTGAGCACCCA
GTCCGCCCTGAGCAAAGACCCCAACGAGAAGCGCGATCACATGGTCCTGCTGGAGTTCGTGACCGCCGCC
GGGATCACTCTCGGCATGGACGAGCTGTACAAGTCCGGACTCTAAGCGGCCGCTTCGAGCAGACATGATA
AGATACATTGATGAGTTTGGACAAACCACAACTAGAATGCAGTGAAAAAAATGCTTTATTTGTGAAATTT
GTGATGCTATTGCTTTATTTGTAACCATTATAAGCTGCAATAAACAAGTTAACAACAACAATTGCATTCA
TTTTATGTTTCAGGTTCAGGGGGAGGTGTGGGAGGTTTTTTAAAGCAAGTAAAACCTCTACAAATGTGGT
AAAATCGATAAGGATCCAGGTGGCACTTTTCGGGGAAATGTGCGCGGAACCCCTATTTGTTTATTTTTCT
AAATACATTCAAATATGTATCCGCTCATGAGACAATAACCCTGATAAATGCTTCAATAATATTGAAAAAG
GAAGAGTATGAGTATTCAACATTTCCGTGTCGCCCTTATTCCCTTTTTTGCGGCATTTTGCCTTCCTGTT
TTTGCTCACCCAGAAACGCTGGTGAAAGTAAAAGATGCTGAAGATCAGTTGGGTGCACGAGTGGGTTACA
TCGAACTGGATCTCAACAGCGGTAAGATCCTTGAGAGTTTTCGCCCCGAAGAACGTTTTCCAATGATGAG
CACTTTTAAAGTTCTGCTATGTGGCGCGGTATTATCCCGTATTGACGCCGGGCAAGAGCAACTCGGTCGC
CGCATACACTATTCTCAGAATGACTTGGTTGAGTACTCACCAGTCACAGAAAAGCATCTTACGGATGGCA
TGACAGTAAGAGAATTATGCAGTGCTGCCATAACCATGAGTGATAACACTGCGGCCAACTTACTTCTGAC
AACGATCGGAGGACCGAAGGAGCTAACCGCTTTTTTGCACAACATGGGGGATCATGTAACTCGCCTTGAT
CGTTGGGAACCGGAGCTGAATGAAGCCATACCAAACGACGAGCGTGACACCACGATGCCTGTAGCAATGG
CAACAACGTTGCGCAAACTATTAACTGGCGAACTACTTACTCTAGCTTCCCGGCAACAATTAATAGACTG
GATGGAGGCGGATAAAGTTGCAGGACCACTTCTGCGCTCGGCCCTTCCGGCTGGCTGGTTTATTGCTGAT
AAATCTGGAGCCGGTGAGCGTGGGTCTCGCGGTATCATTGCAGCACTGGGGCCAGATGGTAAGCCCTCCC
GTATCGTAGTTATCTACACGACGGGGAGTCAGGCAACTATGGATGAACGAAATAGACAGATCGCTGAGAT
AGGTGCCTCACTGATTAAGCATTGGTAACTGTCAGACCAAGTTTACTCATATATACTTTAGATTGATTTA
AAACTTCATTTTTAATTTAAAAGGATCTAGGTGAAGATCCTTTTTGATAATCTCATGACCAAAATCCCTT
AACGTGAGTTTTCGTTCCACTGAGCGTCAGACCCCGTAGAAAAGATCAAAGGATCTTCTTGAGATCCTTT
TTTTCTGCGCGTAATCTGCTGCTTGCAAACAAAAAAACCACCGCTACCAGCGGTGGTTTGTTTGCCGGAT
CAAGAGCTACCAACTCTTTTTCCGAAGGTAACTGGCTTCAGCAGAGCGCAGATACCAAATACTGTTCTTC
TAGTGTAGCCGTAGTTAGGCCACCACTTCAAGAACTCTGTAGCACCGCCTACATACCTCGCTCTGCTAAT
CCTGTTACCAGTGGCTGCTGCCAGTGGCGATAAGTCGTGTCTTACCGGGTTGGACTCAAGACGATAGTTA
CCGGATAAGGCGCAGCGGTCGGGCTGAACGGGGGGTTCGTGCACACAGCCCAGCTTGGAGCGAACGACCT
ACACCGAACTGAGATACCTACAGCGTGAGCTATGAGAAAGCGCCACGCTTCCCGAAGGGAGAAAGGCGGA
CAGGTATCCGGTAAGCGGCAGGGTCGGAACAGGAGAGCGCACGAGGGAGCTTCCAGGGGGAAACGCCTGG
TATCTTTATAGTCCTGTCGGGTTTCGCCACCTCTGACTTGAGCGTCGATTTTTGTGATGCTCGTCAGGGG
GGCGGAGCCTATGGAAAAACGCCAGCAACGCGGCCTTTTTACGGTTCCTGGCCTTTTGCTGGCCTTTTGC
TCACATGGCTCGAC
