>Addgene plasmid #65852 | pMB1609_pRR-EGFP | addgene partial sequence | sequence record 117238 | pMT2-F 5'-TTGCCTTTCTCTCCACAGGT-3'
GAGTACTTAATACGACTCACTATAGGCTAGCGCTACCGGTCGCCACCATGGTGAGCAAGGGCGAGGAGCT
GTTCACCGGGGTGGTGCCCATCCTGGTCGAGCTGGACGGCGACGTAAACGGCCACAAGTTCAGCGTGTCC
GGCGAGGGCGAGGGCGATGCCACCTACGGCAAGCTGACCCTGAAGTTCATCTGCACCACCGGCAAGCTGC
CCGTGCCCTGGCCCACCCTCGTGACCACCCTGACCTACTAATGAGAGCTCTTGACGTCTAAGTGAGCAAG
GGCGAGGAGCTGTTCACCGGGGTGGTGCCCATCCTGGTCGAGCTGGACGGCGACGTAAACGGCCACAAGT
TCAGCGTGTCCGGCGAGGGCGAGGGCGATGCCACCTACGGCAAGCTGACCCTGAAGTTCATCTGCACCAC
CGGCAAGCTGCCCGTGCCCTGGCCCACCCTCGTGACCACCCTGACCTACGGCGTGCAGTGCTTCAGCCGC
TACCCCGACCACATGAAGCAGCACGACTTCTTCAAGTCCGCCATGCCCGAAGGCTACGTCCAGGAGCGCA
CCATCTTCTTCAAGGACGACGGCAACTACAAGACCCGCGCCGAGGTGAAGTTCGAGGGCGACACCCTGGT
GAACCGCATCGAGCTGAAGGGCATCGACTTCAAGGAGGACGGCAACATCCTGGGGCACAAGCTGGAGTAC
AACTACAACAGCCACAACGTCTATATCATGGCCGACAAGCAGAAGAACGGCATCAAGGTGAACTTCAAGA
TCCGCCACAACATCGAGGACGGCAGCGTGCAGCTCGCCGACCACTACCAGCAGAACACCC
