>Addgene plasmid #65852 | pMB1609_pRR-EGFP | addgene partial sequence | sequence record 117616 | EBV-rev 5'-GTGGTTTGTCCAAACTCATC-3'
CGGCCGCTTAGAGTCCGGACTTGTACAGCTCGTCCATGCCGAGAGTGATCCCGGCGGCGGTCACGAACTC
CAGCAGGACCATGTGATCGCGCTTCTCGTTGGGGTCTTTGCTCAGGGCGGACTGGGTGCTCAGGTAGTGG
TTGTCGGGCAGCAGCACGGGGCCGTCGCCGATGGGGGTGTTCTGCTGGTAGTGGTCGGCGAGCTGCACGC
TGCCGTCCTCGATGTTGTGGCGGATCTTGAAGTTCACCTTGATGCCGTTCTTCTGCTTGTCGGCCATGAT
ATAGACGTTGTGGCTGTTGTAGTTGTACTCCAGCTTGTGCCCCAGGATGTTGCCGTCCTCCTTGAAGTCG
ATGCCCTTCAGCTCGATGCGGTTCACCAGGGTGTCGCCCTCGAACTTCACCTCGGCGCGGGTCTTGTAGT
TGCCGTCGTCCTTGAAGAAGATGGTGCGCTCCTGGACGTAGCCTTCGGGCATGGCGGACTTGAAGAAGTC
GTGCTGCTTCATGTGGTCGGGGTAGCGGCTGAAGCACTGCACGCCGTAGGTCAGGGTGGTCACGAGGGTG
GGCCAGGGCACGGGCAGCTTGCCGGTGGTGCAGATGAACTTCAGGGTCAGCTTGCCGTAGGTGGCATCGC
CCTCGCCCTCGCCGGACACGCTGAACTTGTGGCCGTTTACGTCGCCGTCCAGCTCGACCAGGATGGGCAC
CACCCCGGTGAACAGCTCCTCGCCCTTGCTCACTTAGACGTCAAGAGCTCTCATTAGTAGGTCAGG
